Addgene plasmid #127940: PhdeA-cfp
Purpose: CFP fluorescent reporter for HdeA
Depositing lab: Mary Dunlop. Depositing organization: Boston University Main Campus. Publication: Forecasting cell fate during antibiotic exposure using stochastic gene expression. Rossi NA, El Meouche I, Dunlop MJ. Commun Biol. 2019 Jul 11;2:259. doi: 10.1038/s42003-019-0509-0. eCollection 2019. PubMed 31312728.
Backbone
  Vector backbone: low-copy (SC101) origin vector pBbS5k
  Vector type: Bacterial Expression
Growth in bacteria
  Bacterial resistance: Kanamycin, 50 μg/mL
  Growth temperature: 37°C
  Growth strain: MG1655
  Copy number: Low Copy
Gene/Insert
  Gene/Insert name: PhdeA-cfp
  Cloning method: Gibson Cloning
Terms and licenses: Academic/Nonprofit Terms; Industry Terms: Not Available to Industry
How to cite: PhdeA-cfp was a gift from Mary Dunlop (Addgene plasmid # 127940 ; http://n2t.net/addgene:127940 ; RRID:Addgene_127940)
