[The description below was written by a language model from this plasmid's Addgene catalogue record and pLannotate feature annotations shown in this document.]
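Description:
PhdeA-cfp is a low-copy bacterial transcriptional reporter plasmid built on the BglBrick-style vector pBbS5k. It is 4,433 nt in the sequenced record. It replicates in E. coli through the pSC101 origin together with the plasmid-encoded Rep101 (RepA) protein that this origin requires. This keeps copy number low and limits the burden and the signal distortion that high-copy reporters can introduce. Selection is by kanamycin, conferred by the neo/nptII aminoglycoside phosphotransferase gene, which spans the numbering origin of the sequence and is followed by a lambda t0 terminator. A short tnpA fragment annotated next to it is most likely residual Tn5 sequence carried along with the resistance cassette, not a functional transposase.

The payload, assembled by Gibson cloning, is the promoter of hdeA placed upstream of a cyan fluorescent protein. The feature table identifies the fluorescent protein as mCerulean, a monomeric, fast-maturing Aequorea-derived CFP. The promoter itself is not annotated. It presumably lies in the unannotated region just upstream of the mCerulean coding sequence, beyond a CAP binding site that is probably a remnant of the backbone's original lac-type promoter region. Transcription of the reporter is stopped by tandem rrnB T1 and T7Te terminators, which insulate the downstream replication functions from read-through.

Cyan fluorescence therefore reports hdeA promoter activity in living cells; hdeA is known as an E. coli acid-stress chaperone gene. The associated study examined how stochastic gene expression forecasts cell fate during antibiotic exposure, which suggests single-cell measurement of expression variability, with MG1655 as the recorded host strain.
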