Features (pLannotate 1.2.2; 9 found; start..end, strand, type, name):
    348..452     -  CDS            tnpA (fragment): TN5P_ECOLX - Also known as tnp. Experimental evidence at protein level: Swiss-Prot protein existence level 1. Mediates transposition of transposon Tn5 by a 'cut and paste' mechanism. First, the monomeric transposase binds the 19 bp inverted DNA repeats flanking the transposon. Then, dimerization of the DNA- bound transposase creates a synaptic DNA complex. After nicking of the first DNA strand, excision of the transposon proceeds through a series of intermediates. The transposase then mediates the insertion of the transposon at a new site by strand transfer. The activity of the wild- type tran
    467..488     -  protein_bind   CAP binding site: CAP binding activates transcription in the presence of cAMP. E. coli catabolite activator protein
    724..1434    +  CDS            mCerulean: mCerulean is a basic (constitutively fluorescent) cyan fluorescent protein published in 2005, derived from Aequorea victoria. It is reported to be a very rapidly-maturing monomer.
   1473..1544    +  terminator     rrnB T1 terminator: transcription terminator T1 from the E. coli rrnB gene
   1560..1587    +  terminator     T7Te terminator: phage T7 early transcription terminator
   2118..3068    -  CDS            Rep101: RepA protein needed for replication with the pSC101 origin; rep101
   3116..3338    -  rep_origin     pSC101 ori: low-copy replication origin that requires the Rep101 protein
   3830..3924    -  terminator     lambda t0 terminator: transcription terminator from phage lambda
   3958..316     -  CDS            neo (across the origin): KKA2_KLEPN - Also known as kan, nptII. Experimental evidence at protein level: Swiss-Prot protein existence level 1. Resistance to kanamycin, neomycin, paromomycin, ribostamycin, butirosin and gentamicin B. From Klebsiella pneumoniae.
>Addgene plasmid #127940 | PhdeA-cfp | addgene full sequence | sequence record 252233 | Addgene NGS Result
GAGATGACAGGAGATCCTGCCCCGGCACTTCGCCCAATAGCAGCCAGTCCCTTCCCGCTTCAGTGACAAC
GTCGAGCACAGCTGCGCAAGGAACGCCCGTCGTGGCCAGCCACGATAGCCGCGCTGCCTCGTCCTGCAGT
TCATTCAGGGCACCGGACAGGTCGGTCTTGACAAAAAGAACCGGGCGCCCCTGCGCTGACAGCCGGAACA
CGGCGGCATCAGAGCAGCCGATTGTCTGTTGTGCCCAGTCATAGCCGAATAGCCTCTCCACCCAAGCGGC
CGGAGAACCTGCGTGCAATCCATCTTGTTCAATCATGCGAAACGATCCTCATCCTGTCTCTTGATCAGAT
CATGATCCCCTGCGCCATCAGATCCTTGGCGGCAAGAAAGCCATCCAGTTTACTTTGCAGGGCTTCCCAA
CCTTACCAGAGGGCGCCCCAGCTGGCAATTCCGACGTCGGTGCCTAATGAGTGAGCTAACTTACATTAAT
TGCGTTGCGCCCCCTGCTATCAATCTATGCCAAAAACGCGTCTAAGAATGCAGTCGATTTAATAAAAATT
TCCTAATTGCAGTATCTGATGCATCTGTAACTCATTGTATTGAAATAAAAATATCTGATTTTGATATTTT
CCATCAACATGACATATACAGAAAACCAGGTTATAACCTCAGTGGGATCCTTAACTTTAAAGAGGAGAAA
GGTACCGCATGACTAGCAAAAGAAGCAAAGGTGAAGAACTGTTCACTGGTGTTGTTCCAATTCTGGTTGA
ACTGGATGGTGATGTTAATGGTCACAAATTTTCTGTCTCTGGTGAGGGTGAAGGTGATGCAACCTACGGT
AAACTGACCCTGAAATTTATTTGCACTACTGGTAAACTGCCTGTTCCGTGGCCAACCCTGGTCACTACTC
TGACTTGGGGTGTTCAATGCTTTGCTCGTTACCCAGATCACATGAAACAGCATGACTTTTTCAAGTCTGC
CATGCCGGAAGGTTATGTTCAGGAACGTACTATCTTTTTCAAAGATGACGGTAACTACAAGACCCGTGCT
GAAGTCAAGTTTGAAGGTGATACCCTGGTTAATCGTATCGAGCTGAAAGGTATTGATTTTAAAGAAGATG
GTAACATTCTGGGTCACAAACTGGAATACAACGCTATTTCTGATAATGTATACATCACTGCTGACAAACA
AAAGAATGGTATCAAAGCTAATTTCAAAATTCGTCACAACATTGAAGATGGTAGCGTTCAACTGGCAGAC
CATTATCAACAAAATACTCCAATTGGCGATGGCCCTGTCCTGCTGCCAGACAACCATTACCTGTCCACCC
AATCTCGTCTGTCTAAAGATCCGAACGAAAAGCGCGATCACATGGTCCTGCTGGAGTTTGTAACCGCTGC
TGGTATTACCCTGGGCATGGATGAACTGTATAAATAATAGGGATCCAAACTCGAGTAAGGATCTCCAGGC
ATCAAATAAAACGAAAGGCTCAGTCGAAAGACTGGGCCTTTCGTTTTATCTGTTGTTTGTCGGTGAACGC
TCTCTACTAGAGTCACACTGGCTCACCTTCGGGTGGGCCTTTCTGCGTTTATACCTAGGGTACGGGTTTT
GCTGCCCGCAAACGGGCTGTTCTGGTGTTGCTAGTTTGTTATCAGAATCGCAGATCCGGCTTCAGCCGGT
TTGCCGGCTGAAAGCGCTATTTCTTCCAGAATTGCCATGATTTTTTCCCCACGGGAGGCGTCACTGGCTC
CCGTGTTGTCGGCAGCTTTGATTCGATAAGCAGCATCGCCTGTTTCAGGCTGTCTATGTGTGACTGTTGA
GCTGTAACAAGTTGTCTCAGGTGTTCAATTTCATGTTCTAGTTGCTTTGTTTTACTGGTTTCACCTGTTC
TATTAGGTGTTACATGCTGTTCATCTGTTACATTGTCGATCTGTTCATGGTGAACAGCTTTGAATGCACC
AAAAACTCGTAAAAGCTCTGATGTATCTATCTTTTTTACACCGTTTTCATCTGTGCATATGGACAGTTTT
CCCTTTGATATGTAACGGTGAACAGTTGTTCTACTTTTGTTTGTTAGTCTTGATGCTTCACTGATAGATA
CAAGAGCCATAAGAACCTCAGATCCTTCCGTATTTAGCCAGTATGTTCTCTAGTGTGGTTCGTTGTTTTT
GCGTGAGCCATGAGAACGAACCATTGAGATCATACTTACTTTGCATGTCACTCAAAAATTTTGCCTCAAA
ACTGGTGAGCTGAATTTTTGCAGTTAAAGCATCGTGTAGTGTTTTTCTTAGTCCGTTATGTAGGTAGGAA
TCTGATGTAATGGTTGTTGGTATTTTGTCACCATTCATTTTTATCTGGTTGTTCTCAAGTTCGGTTACGA
GATCCATTTGTCTATCTAGTTCAACTTGGAAAATCAACGTATCAGTCGGGCGGCCTCGCTTATCAACCAC
CAATTTCATATTGCTGTAAGTGTTTAAATCTTTACTTATTGGTTTCAAAACCCATTGGTTAAGCCTTTTA
AACTCATGGTAGTTATTTTCAAGCATTAACATGAACTTAAATTCATCAAGGCTAATCTCTATATTTGCCT
TGTGAGTTTTCTTTTGTGTTAGTTCTTTTAATAACCACTCATAAATCCTCATAGAGTATTTGTTTTCAAA
AGACTTAACATGTTCCAGATTATATTTTATGAATTTTTTTAACTGGAAAAGATAAGGCAATATCTCTTCA
CTAAAAACTAATTCTAATTTTTCGCTTGAGAACTTGGCATAGTTTGTCCACTGGAAAATCTCAAAGCCTT
TAACCAAAGGATTCCTGATTTCCACAGTTCTCGTCATCAGCTCTCTGGTTGCTTTAGCTAATACACCATA
AGCATTTTCCCTACTGATGTTCATCATCTGAGCGTATTGGTTATAAGTGAACGATACCGTCCGTTCTTTC
CTTGTAGGGTTTTCAATCGTGGGGTTGAGTAGTGCCACACAGCATAAAATTAGCTTGGTTTCATGCTCCG
TTAAGTCATAGCGACTAATCGCTAGTTCATTTGCTTTGAAAACAACTAATTCAGACATACATCTCAATTG
GTCTAGGTGATTTTAATCACTATACCAATTGAGATGGGCTAGTCAATGATAATTACTAGTCCTTTTCCCG
GGTGATCTGGGTATCTGTAAATTCTGCTAGACCTTTGCTGGAAAACTTGTAAATTCTGCTAGACCCTCTG
TAAATTCCGCTAGACCTTTGTGTGTTTTTTTTGTTTATATTCAAGTGGTTATAATTTATAGAATAAAGAA
AGAATAAAAAAAGATAAAAAGAATAGATCCCAGCCCTGTGTATAACTCACTACTTTAGTCAGTTCCGCAG
TATTACAAAAGGATGTCGCAAACGCTGTTTGCTCCTCTACAAAACAGACCTTAAAACCCTAAAGGCTTAA
GTAGCACCCTCGCAAGCTCGAGCAAATCGCTGAATATTCCTTTTGTCTCCGACCATCAGGCACCTGAGTC
GCTGTCTTTTTCGTGACATTCAGTTCGCTGCGCTCACGGCTCTGGCAGTGAATGGGGGTAAATGGCACTA
CAGGCGCCTTTTATGGATTCATGCAAGGAAACTACCCATAATACAAGAAAAGCCCGTCACGGGCTTCTCA
GGGCGTTTTATGGCGGGTCTGCTATGTGGTGCTATCTGACTTTTTGCTGTTCAGCAGTTCCTGCCCTCTG
ATTTTCCAGTCTGACCACTTCGGATTATCCCGTGACAGGTCATTCAGACTGGCTAATGCACCCAGTAAGG
CAGCGGTATCATCAACAGGCTTACCCGTCTTACTGTCCCTAGTGCTTGGATTCTCACCAATAAAAAACGC
CCGGCGGCAACCGAGCGTTCTGAACAAATCCAGATGGAGTTCTGAGGTCATTACTGGATCTATCAACAGG
AGTCCAAGCGAGCTCTCGAACCCCAGAGTCCCGCTCAGAAGAACTCGTCAAGAAGGCGATAGAAGGCGAT
GCGCTGCGAATCGGGAGCGGCGATACCGTAAAGCACGAGGAAGCGGTCAGCCCATTCGCCGCCAAGCTCT
TCAGCAATATCACGGGTAGCCAACGCTATGTCCTGATAGCGGTCCGCCACACCCAGCCGGCCACAGTCGA
TGAATCCAGAAAAGCGGCCATTTTCCACCATGATATTCGGCAAGCAGGCATCGCCATGGGTCACGACGAG
ATCCTCGCCGTCGGGCATGCGCGCCTTGAGCCTGGCGAACAGTTCGGCTGGCGCGAGCCCCTGATGCTCT
TCGTCCAGATCATCCTGATCGACAAGACCGGCTTCCATCCGAGTACGTGCTCGCTCGATGCGATGTTTCG
CTTGGTGGTCGAATGGGCAGGTAGCCGGATCAAGCGTATGCAGCCGCCGCATTGCATCAGCCATGATGGA
TACTTTCTCGGCAGGAGCAAGGT
